>Addgene plasmid #202309 | pAJT255-ameRS | addgene full sequence | sequence record 408095 | Addgene NGS Result
GAATCTCGCGTAGACACATACATGAGCAGCGCATAAAAAAATGGCGCCGATGGGCGCCATTTTTCACTGT
GTCATACGTAAAAAAGGGCGATCTTGCGACCGCCCTTTTTTTATTAAATGTTTATTTTGCCAGCGGATTA
CGCAGACCTGCATCAATCAGATCAACCAGCTGATCACAACGGGTTGCCAGATTACCAATATCTTCTTGTG
CAATCAGAACCGGATGAATAACGCTGGTCAGTGCATGCAGAACGGTTTCTGCCAGAACCGGAATATCGGT
TGCAATATACAGACCTGCTTCAACACCATCACGAATAATTTCGGCCAGCAGTTTTGCAATCACGCTTTTG
TAATAATCGCCACATTTCATATCCTGTTTGGCGGTCATCAGGATCTGAATAAAAACCCGTATGTGTTTGA
AATGATCCTGATGATGCTGTTCCATCAGATTACGTGCCAGATGACGCAGACGATCCAGCGGTGCATGGCT
TTTATCCAGCGGACAAATCTGACGTTCAAAAACACCAATCTGACCAAAACCAATTGCATCAACCAGTGCG
TTTTTGCTGCTAAAATGTTTAAACACATTTGCCGGACTCATATTCAGTGCGCTTGCAATATCTGCAATGG
CAACTGCATTAAAACCACGTTCACTAAACAGTTCTTCGGCTTTTGCCAGAATATCACGACGGGTTTCTTC
GGCACTATGACGCGGACGACGACGAACCGGCAGATCGCTTTTACGATCACCTTTACGCACCTGATCAATG
GTTTTGTTCATCTATTAGCTCCTGTTTGAAACATAGTCCATAGCGTATTAAACAAAATTATTTGTAGAGG
GGGTTTCGTCATCACTGACTCATCAGAGTTGAAAGCACATCAACTGACCCCTAATTGTGAGCGCTCACAA
TTCCACACATTATACGAGCCGATGATTAATTGTCAACACAGCCAACGATCGTTCTCCCAGTACAATCTGC
TCTGATGCCCTCGAGTGCGGCCGCACTAGTGTCGACGGAGCTCGAATTCGGATCCGAAGTTCCTATACTT
TCTAGAGAATAGGAACTTCGGAATAGGAACTTCTATTTTTATAGGTTAATGTCATGATAATAATGGTTTC
TTAGACCATGCCTATTTGTTTATTTTTCTAAATACATTCAAATATGTATCCGCTCATGAGACAATAACCC
TGATAAATGCTTCAATAATATTGAAAAAGGAAGAGTATGAGCCATATTCAACGGGAAACGTCTTGCTCTA
GGCCGCGATTAAATTCCAACATGGATGCTGATTTATATGGGTATAAATGGGCTCGCGATAATGTCGGGCA
ATCAGGTGCGACAATCTATCGATTGTATGGGAAGCCCGATGCGCCAGAGTTGTTTCTGAAACATGGCAAA
GGTAGCGTTGCCAATGATGTTACAGATGAGATGGTCAGACTAAACTGGCTGACGGAATTTATGCCTCTTC
CGACCATCAAGCATTTTATCCGTACTCCTGATGATGCATGGTTACTCACCACTGCGATCCCCGGGAAAAC
AGCATTCCAGGTATTAGAAGAATATCCTGATTCAGGTGAAAATATTGTTGATGCGCTGGCAGTGTTCCTG
CGCCGGTTGCATTCGATTCCTGTTTGTAATTGTCCTTTTAACAGCGACCGCGTATTTCGTCTCGCTCAGG
CGCAATCACGAATGAATAACGGTTTGGTTGATGCGAGTGATTTTGATGACGAGCGTAATGGCTGGCCTGT
TGAACAAGTCTGGAAAGAAATGCATAAACTTTTGCCATTCTCACCGGATTCAGTCGTCACTCATGGTGAT
TTCTCACTTGATAACCTTATTTTTGACGAGGGGAAATTAATAGGTTGTATTGATGTTGGACGAGTCGGAA
TCGCAGACCGATACCAGGATCTTGCCATCCTATGGAACTGCCTCGGTGAGTTTTCTCCTTCATTACAGAA
ACGGCTTTTTCAAAAATATGGTATTGATAATCCTGATATGAATAAATTGCAGTTTCATTTGATGCTCGAT
GAGTTTTTCTAAAGCTCGCTTGGACTCCTGTTGATAGATCCAGTAATGACCTCAGAACTCCATCTGGATT
TGTTCAGAACGCTCGGTTGCCGCCGGGCGTTTTTTATTGGTGAGAATCCAAGCTTAAGGTATACTTTCCG
CTGCATAACCCTGCTTCGGGGTCATTATAGCGATTTTTTCGGTATATCCATCCTTTTTCGCACGATATAC
AGGATTTTGCCAAAGGGTTCGTGTAGACTTTCCTTGGTGTATCCAACGGCGTCAGCCGGGCAGGATAGGT
GAAGTAGGCCCACCCGCGAGCGGGTGTTCCTTCTTCACTGTCCCTTATTCGCACCTGGCGGTGCTCAACG
GGAATCCTGCTCTGCGAGGCTGGCCGATAAGCTACAAGAAGATCCGGCCACGATGCGTCCGGCGTAGAGG
ATCTGAAGATCAGCAGTTCAACCTGTTGATAGTACGTACTAAGCTCTCATGTTTCACGTACTAAGCTCTC
ATGTTTAACGTACTAAGCTCTCATGTTTAACGAACTAAACCCTCATGGCTAACGTACTAAGCTCTCATGG
CTAACGTACTAAGCTCTCATGTTTCACGTACTAAGCTCTCATGTTTGAACAATAAAATTAATATAAATCA
GCAACTTAAATAGCCTCTAAGGTTTTAAGTTTTATAAGAAAAAAAAGAATATATAAGGCTTTTAAAGCTT
TTAAGGTTTAACGGTTGTGGACAACAAGCCAGGGATGTAACGCACTGAGAAGCCCTTAGAGCCTCTCAAA
GCAATTTTGAGTGACACAGGAACACTTAACGGCTGACATGGGAATTAGCCATGGGCCCGTGCGAATCATT
TTTACGGTTCCTGGCCTTTTGCTGGCCTTTTGCTCACATGTTCTTTCCTGCGTTATCCCCTGATTCTGTG
GATAACCGTATTACCGCCTAGCCAAGAGCAGTGCCTTGCAGAAGTTCTCGGGCGA
Features (pLannotate 1.2.2; 11 found; start..end, strand, type, name):
    837..891     -  ncRNA          Hammerhead 3 (fragment): Accession: RF00008 - Hammerhead ribozyme (type III)
    893..912     +  protein_bind   lac operator (symmetric): The lac repressor binds to the lac operator to inhibit transcription in E. coli. This inhibition can be relieved by adding lactose or isopropyl-β-D-thiogalactopyranoside (IPTG). The symmetric lac operator was optimized for tight binding of lac repressor. lac repressor encoded by lacI
    918..946     -  promoter       tac promoter: strong E. coli promoter; hybrid between the trp and lac UV5 promoters
    968..989     -  misc_feature   bom (fragment): basis of mobility region from pBR322
   1036..1083    -  protein_bind   FRT: FLP-mediated recombination occurs in the 8-bp core sequence TCTAGAAA (Turan and Bode, 2011). FLP recombinase from the Saccharomyces cerevisiae 2μ plasmid
   1135..1226    +  promoter       AmpR promoter: bla
   1227..2042    +  CDS            KanR: aminoglycoside phosphotransferase; aph(3')-Ia; confers resistance to kanamycin in bacteria or G418 (Geneticin®) in eukaryotes
   2053..2147    +  terminator     lambda t0 terminator: transcription terminator from phage lambda
   2298..2406    +  oriT           oriT: incP origin of transfer
   2450..2838    +  rep_origin     R6K γ ori: γ replication origin from E. coli plasmid R6K; requires the R6K initiator protein pi for replication
   2898..2957    +  rep_origin     RSF ori (fragment): Plasmids containing the RSF 1030 origin of replication can be propagated in E. coli cells that contain additional plasmids with compatible origins.
