[The description below was written by a language model from this plasmid's Addgene catalogue record and pLannotate feature annotations shown in this document.]
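Description:
pAJT255-ameRS is a small (about 3 kb) bacterial plasmid built on an R6K backbone and designed to deliver a synthetic ameRS repressor cassette into a genomic landing pad, specifically the site designated LPattB2, in the context of Escherichia coli Nissle genetic circuit engineering. It replicates from the R6K γ origin, which depends on the pi initiator protein supplied in trans. It is therefore maintained at low copy in a pir-expressing host such as Pir1 and behaves as a non-replicating (suicide) vector in ordinary strains, so the marker should persist there only after chromosomal integration. Selection is by kanamycin, through an aph(3')-Ia gene driven by the bla (AmpR) promoter and followed by the lambda t0 terminator. An incP oriT is also annotated, which would allow conjugative transfer from a suitable donor strain. Short fragments matching bom and the RSF origin are likely incidental matches.

The automated feature table does not annotate the ameRS coding sequence or the attachment site used for integration. The unannotated region upstream of position 837 presumably holds the insert, but the record does not confirm this. The annotated regulatory parts lie on the reverse strand: a tac promoter with a symmetric lac operator, which gives LacI-repressible, IPTG-inducible transcription, followed by a hammerhead ribozyme fragment. Such ribozymes are commonly used as insulators that cleave the 5′ leader so that expression is independent of promoter context. Only one FRT site is annotated, next to the kanamycin cassette. It may serve in FLP-mediated removal of the marker and backbone after integration, though the record does not describe that step.
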