Addgene plasmid #202309: pAJT255-ameRS
Purpose: ameRS repressor plasmid for LPattB2 integration
Depositing lab: Christopher Voigt. Depositing organization: Massachusetts Institute of Technology. Publication: Redesign of an Escherichia coli Nissle treatment for phenylketonuria using insulated genomic landing pads and genetic circuits to reduce burden. Triassi AJ, Fields BD, Monahan CE, Means JM, Park Y, Doosthosseini H, Padmakumar JP, Isabella VM, Voigt CA. Cell Syst. 2023 Jun 21;14(6):512-524.e12. doi: 10.1016/j.cels.2023.05.004. PubMed 37348465.
Backbone
  Vector backbone: R6K
  Vector type: Bacterial Expression
Growth in bacteria
  Bacterial resistance: Kanamycin, 50 μg/mL
  Growth temperature: 37°C
  Growth strain: Pir1
  Copy number: Low Copy
Gene/Insert
  Gene/Insert name: ameRS
  Species: Synthetic
  Cloning method: Gibson Cloning
Terms and licenses: Academic/Nonprofit Terms; Industry Terms: Not Available to Industry
How to cite: pAJT255-ameRS was a gift from Christopher Voigt (Addgene plasmid # 202309 ; http://n2t.net/addgene:202309 ; RRID:Addgene_202309)
